Addgene plasmid #156845: pD649-HAsp-ADGRL4-Fc(DAPA)-AviTag-6xHis
Purpose: Mammalian expression of cell-surface protein extracellular domain fused to Fc(DAPA)-Avi-6xHis. Protein is secreted from cells.
Depositing lab: Chris Garcia. Depositing organization: Stanford University. Publication: A Human IgSF Cell-Surface Interactome Reveals a Complex Network of Protein-Protein Interactions. Wojtowicz WM, Vielmetter J, Fernandes RA, Siepe DH, Eastman CL, Chisholm GB, Cox S, Klock H, Anderson PW, Rue SM, Miller JJ, Glaser SM, Bragstad ML, Vance J, Lam AW, Lesley SA, Zinn K, Garcia KC. Cell. 2020 Aug 20;182(4):1027-1043.e17. doi: 10.1016/j.cell.2020.07.025. PubMed 32822567.
Backbone
  Vector backbone: pD649
  Backbone size w/o insert (bp): 6106
  Vector type: Mammalian Expression
Growth in bacteria
  Bacterial resistance: Ampicillin, 100 μg/mL
  Growth temperature: 37°C
  Growth strain: DH5alpha
  Copy number: High Copy
Gene/Insert
  Gene/Insert name: ADGRL4 (alt name: AGRL4)
  Species: H. sapiens (human)
  Insert size (bp): 1239
  Mutation: Fc region of human IgG contains D265A and P329A mutations (DAPA)
  Entrez Gene: ADGRL4 (a.k.a. ELTD1, ETL, KPG_003)
  Promoter: CMV/SP6
  Tag / fusion protein: Fc(DAPA)-AviTag-6xHis (C terminal on backbone)
  Cloning method: Restriction Enzyme; 5′ cloning site GCGGCCGC (not destroyed); 3′ cloning site GGCGCGCC (not destroyed)
  Sequencing primers: 5′ ATTTAGGTGACACTATAG; 3′ CACGTACCAGTTGAACTTCACC
Resource information
  A portion of this plasmid was derived from a plasmid made by: synthesis by ThermoFisher
Terms and licenses: Academic/Nonprofit Terms; Industry Terms: Not Available to Industry
Depositor comments: Some plasmids in this collection may have an IS4-like element ISVsa5 family transposase upstream of the CMV promoter.
How to cite: pD649-HAsp-ADGRL4-Fc(DAPA)-AviTag-6xHis was a gift from Chris Garcia (Addgene plasmid # 156845 ; http://n2t.net/addgene:156845 ; RRID:Addgene_156845)
