[The description below was written by a language model from this plasmid's Addgene catalogue record and pLannotate feature annotations shown in this document.]
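Description:
pD649-HAsp-ADGRL4-Fc(DAPA)-AviTag-6xHis is a mammalian expression plasmid built on the pD649 backbone for producing a secreted, soluble form of the extracellular domain of human ADGRL4 (also known as ELTD1 or ETL), an adhesion-class orphan receptor of endothelial cells linked to angiogenesis. In bacteria it replicates from a high-copy ColE1/pUC-type origin and is selected with ampicillin through the β-lactamase gene. The 7,345-nt depositor sequence matches the sum of the stated backbone and the 1,239-bp insert.

Expression is driven by the CMV immediate-early enhancer and promoter, followed by a fragment of CMV intron A. An SP6 promoter sits just upstream of the coding region, where it could support in vitro transcription and serves as a sequencing primer site. The name indicates an HA-type signal peptide (HAsp); the automated annotation labels a short stretch at this position as a partial immunoglobulin heavy-chain signal sequence, so the leader's exact identity is not settled by the table. The ADGRL4 ectodomain lies between preserved NotI and AscI sites and is fused at its C-terminus to a human IgG1 Fc carrying the D265A and P329A (DAPA) substitutions, which generally reduce Fc effector binding. An AviTag for site-specific biotinylation by BirA and a 6xHis tag for metal-affinity purification follow, and a bGH polyadenylation signal ends the transcript.

A separate SV40 promoter/EM7 cassette with a puromycin N-acetyltransferase gene and SV40 poly(A) signal could allow selection of stable mammalian lines. The short KanR, lacZα, ble and f1 ori matches appear to be backbone remnants. The construct belongs to a collection used to map human cell-surface protein interactions, and the depositor notes that some members may carry an IS4-like transposase upstream of the CMV promoter; none is annotated here.
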