Features (pLannotate 1.2.2; 21 found; start..end, strand, type, name):
    119..143     -  CDS            KanR (fragment): aminoglycoside phosphotransferase; aph(3')-Ia; confers resistance to kanamycin
    254..842     +  rep_origin     ori: high-copy-number ColE1/pMB1/pBR322/pUC origin of replication
   1067..1084    +  terminator     rrnB T2 terminator (fragment): transcription terminator T2 from the E. coli rrnB gene
   1109..1128    -  CDS            lacZα (fragment): LacZα fragment of β-galactosidase; lacZ fragment
   1584..1600    +  protein_bind   lac operator: The lac repressor binds to the lac operator to inhibit transcription in E. coli. This inhibition can be relieved by adding lactose or isopropyl-β-D-thiogalactopyranoside (IPTG). lac repressor encoded by lacI
   1843..2146    +  enhancer       CMV enhancer: human cytomegalovirus immediate early enhancer
   2147..2350    +  promoter       CMV promoter: human cytomegalovirus (CMV) immediate early promoter
   2486..2529    +  intron         CMV intron (fragment): modified intron A from human cytomegalovirus
   2581..2599    +  promoter       SP6 promoter: promoter for bacteriophage SP6 RNA polymerase
   2603..2640    +  CDS            IgH signal sequence (fragment): signal sequence from the mouse immunoglobulin heavy chain variable region
   2749..3987    +  CDS            ADGRL4 (fragment): AGRL4_HUMAN - Also known as ELTD1, ETL. Experimental evidence at protein level: Swiss-Prot protein existence level 1. Endothelial orphan receptor that acts as a key regulator of angiogenesis. From Homo sapiens (Human).
   4003..4680    +  CDS            IGHG1 (fragment): IGHG1_HUMAN - Experimental evidence at protein level: Swiss-Prot protein existence level 1. Constant region of immunoglobulin heavy chains. Immunoglobulins, also known as antibodies, are membrane-bound or secreted glycoproteins produced by B lymphocytes. In the recognition phase of humoral immunity, the membrane-bound immunoglobulins serve as receptors which, upon binding of a specific antigen, trigger the clonal expansion and differentiation of B lymphocytes into immunoglobulins- secreting plasma cells. Secreted immunoglobulins mediate the effector phase of humoral immunity, which results in
   4895..5006    +  polyA_signal   bGH poly(A) signal: bovine growth hormone polyadenylation signal
   5007..5115    +  rep_origin     f1 ori (fragment): f1 bacteriophage origin of replication; arrow indicates direction of (+) strand synthesis
   5129..5458    +  promoter       SV40 promoter: SV40 enhancer and early promoter
   5506..5553    +  promoter       EM7 promoter: synthetic bacterial promoter&nbsp
   5572..6171    +  CDS            PuroR (fragment): puromycin N-acetyltransferase; pac from Streptomyces; confers resistance to puromycin
   6181..6306    +  CDS            ble (fragment): BLE_KLEPN - Experimental evidence at protein level: Swiss-Prot protein existence level 1. Binding protein with a strong affinity to the bleomycin family of antibiotics. Binds to CL990; an antimitotic-antibiotic compound. From Klebsiella pneumoniae.
   6301..6422    +  polyA_signal   SV40 poly(A) signal: SV40 polyadenylation signal
   6475..7335    -  CDS            AmpR: β-lactamase; bla; confers resistance to ampicillin, carbenicillin, and related antibiotics
   7338..89      -  promoter       AmpR promoter (fragment) (across the origin): bla
>Addgene plasmid #156845 | pD649-HAsp-ADGRL4-Fc(DAPA)-AviTag-6xHis | depositor full sequence | sequence record 302799 | Full Sequence
TTTCAATATTATTGAAGCATTTATCAGGGTTATTGTCTCATGAGCGGATACATATTTGAATGTATTTAGA
AAAATAAACAAATAGGGGTCAGTGTTACAACCAATTAACCAATTCTGAACATTATCGCGAGCCCATTTAT
ACCTGAATATGGCTCATAACACCCCTTGCTCATGACCAAAATCCCTTAACGTGAGTTACGCGCGCGTCGT
TCCACTGAGCGTCAGACCCCGTAGAAAAGATCAAAGGATCTTCTTGAGATCCTTTTTTTCTGCGCGTAAT
CTGCTGCTTGCAAACAAAAAAACCACCGCTACCAGCGGTGGTTTGTTTGCCGGATCAAGAGCTACCAACT
CTTTTTCCGAAGGTAACTGGCTTCAGCAGAGCGCAGATACCAAATACTGTTCTTCTAGTGTAGCCGTAGT
TAGCCCACCACTTCAAGAACTCTGTAGCACCGCCTACATACCTCGCTCTGCTAATCCTGTTACCAGTGGC
TGCTGCCAGTGGCGATAAGTCGTGTCTTACCGGGTTGGACTCAAGACGATAGTTACCGGATAAGGCGCAG
CGGTCGGGCTGAACGGGGGGTTCGTGCACACAGCCCAGCTTGGAGCGAACGACCTACACCGAACTGAGAT
ACCTACAGCGTGAGCTATGAGAAAGCGCCACGCTTCCCGAAGGGAGAAAGGCGGACAGGTATCCGGTAAG
CGGCAGGGTCGGAACAGGAGAGCGCACGAGGGAGCTTCCAGGGGGAAACGCCTGGTATCTTTATAGTCCT
GTCGGGTTTCGCCACCTCTGACTTGAGCGTCGATTTTTGTGATGCTCGTCAGGGGGGCGGAGCCTATGGA
AAAACGCCAGCAACGCGGCCTTTTTACGGTTCCTGGCCTTTTGCTGGCCTTTTGCTCACATGTTCTTTCC
TGCGTTATCCCCTGATTCTGTGGATAACCGTATTACCGCCTTTGAGTGAGCTGATACCGCTCGCCGCAGC
CGAACGACCGAGCGCAGCGAGTCAGTGAGCGAGGAAGCGGAAGGCGAGAGTAGGGAACTGCCAGGCATCA
AACTAAGCAGAAGGCCCCTGACGGATGGCCTTTTTGCGTTTCTACAAACTCTTTCTGTGTTGTAAAACGA
CGGCCAGTCTTAAGCTCGGGCCCCCTGGGCGGTTCTGATAACGAGTAATCGTTAATCCGCAAATAACGTA
AAAACCCGCTTCGGCGGGTTTTTTTATGGGGGGAGTTTAGGGAAAGAGCATTTGTCAGAATATTTAAGGG
CGCCTGTCACTTTGCTTGATATATGAGAATTATTTAACCTTATAAATGAGAAAAAAGCAACGCACTTTAA
ATAAGATACGTTGCTTTTTCGATTGATGAACACCTATAATTAAACTATTCATCTATTATTTATGATTTTT
TGTATATACAATATTTCTAGTTTGTTAAAGAGAATTAAGAAAATAAATCTCGAAAATAATAAAGGGAAAA
TCAGTTTTTGATATCAAAATTATACATGTCAACGATAATACAAAATATAATACAAACTATAAGATGTTAT
CAGTATTTATTATCATTTAGAATAAATTTTGTGTCGCCCTTAATTGTGAGCGGATAACAATTACGAGCTT
CATGCACAGTGGCGTTGACTCAATATTGGCCATTAGCCATATTATTCATTGGTTATATAGCATAAATCAA
TATTGGCTATTGGCCATTGCATACGTTGTATCTATATCATAATATGTACATTTATATTGGCTCATGTCCA
ATATGACCGCCATGTTGGCATTGATTATTGACTAGTTATTAATAGTAATCAATTACGGGGTCATTAGTTC
ATAGCCCATATATGGAGTTCCGCGTTACATAACTTACGGTAAATGGCCCGCCTGGCTGACCGCCCAACGA
CCCCCGCCCATTGACGTCAATAATGACGTATGTTCCCATAGTAACGCCAATAGGGACTTTCCATTGACGT
CAATGGGTGGAGTATTTACGGTAAACTGCCCACTTGGCAGTACATCAAGTGTATCATATGCCAAGTACGC
CCCCTATTGACGTCAATGACGGTAAATGGCCCGCCTGGCATTATGCCCAGTACATGACCTTATGGGACTT
TCCTACTTGGCAGTACATCTACGTATTAGTCATCGCTATTACCATGGTGATGCGGTTTTGGCAGTACATC
AATGGGCGTGGATAGCGGTTTGACTCACGGGGATTTCCAAGTCTCCACCCCATTGACGTCAATGGGAGTT
TGTTTTGGCACCAAAATCAACGGGACTTTCCAAAATGTCGTAACAACTCCGCCCCATTGACGCAAATGGG
CGGTAGGCGTGTACGGTGGGAGGTCTATATAAGCAGAGCTCGTTTAGTGAACCGTCAGATCGCCTGGAGA
CGCCATCCACGCTGTTTTGACCTCCATAGAAGACACCGGGACCGATCCAGCCTCCGCGGCCGGGAACGGT
GCATTGGAACGCGGATTCCCCGTGCCAAGAGTGACGTAAGTACCGCCTATAGAGTCTATAGGCCCACCCC
CTTGGCTTCGTTAGAACGCGGCTACAATTAATACATAACCTTATGTATCATACACATACGATTTAGGTGA
CACTATAGAATAACATCCACTTTGCCTTTCTCTCCACAGGTGTCCACTCCCAGGTCCAACTGCACCTCGG
TTCTATCGAAAACGCGCCTGCTAGCGCCACCATGAAGACCATCATTGCCCTGAGCTACATCTTCTGCCTG
GTGTTCGCTGCGGCCGCCCAGAATTGCACCAAGACACCCTGTCTGCCCAACGCCAAGTGCGAGATCAGAA
ACGGCATCGAGGCCTGCTACTGCAACATGGGCTTTAGCGGCAACGGCGTGACCATCTGCGAGGACGATAA
CGAGTGCGGCAATCTGACCCAGAGCTGCGGCGAGAATGCCAACTGCACAAATACCGAGGGCAGCTACTAC
TGTATGTGCGTGCCCGGCTTCAGAAGCAGCAGCAACCAGGACCGGTTCATCACCAACGATGGCACCGTGT
GCATCGAGAACGTGAACGCCAACTGCCACCTGGACAACGTGTGTATCGCCGCCAACATCAACAAGACCCT
GACCAAGATCCGGTCCATCAAAGAACCCGTGGCTCTGCTGCAAGAGGTGTACAGAAACTCCGTGACCGAT
CTGAGCCCCACCGACATCATCACCTACATCGAGATCCTGGCCGAGAGCAGCAGCCTGCTGGGCTACAAGA
ACAACACCATCAGCGCCAAGGATACCCTGAGCAACAGCACCCTGACCGAGTTCGTGAAAACCGTGAACAA
CTTCGTGCAGCGGGACACCTTCGTCGTGTGGGATAAGCTGAGCGTGAACCACAGACGGACCCACCTGACA
AAGCTGATGCACACCGTGGAACAGGCCACACTGAGAATCAGCCAGAGCTTCCAGAAAACCACCGAGTTTG
ACACCAACTCCACCGATATCGCCCTGAAGGTGTTCTTCTTCGACTCCTACAACATGAAGCACATTCACCC
GCACATGAACATGGACGGCGACTACATCAACATCTTCCCCAAGCGGAAGGCCGCCTACGACAGCAATGGA
AATGTGGCCGTGGCCTTCGTGTACTACAAGAGCATCGGCCCTCTGCTGAGCAGCTCCGACAACTTCCTGC
TGAAGCCCCAGAACTACGACAACAGCGAGGAAGAGGAACGGGTCATCAGCAGCGTGATCAGCGTGTCCAT
GAGCAGCAATCCTCCAACACTGTACGAGCTGGAAAAGATCACCTTCACACTGAGCCACCGGAAAGTGACC
GACCGGTACAGATCCCTGTGCGCCTTCTGGAACTACAGCCCCGACACCATGAATGGCAGCTGGTCTAGCG
AGGGCTGCGAGCTGACATACAGCAACGAGACACACACCAGCTGCAGATGCAACCACCTGACTCACTTCGC
CATCCTGATGAGCAGCGGCCCTAGCATCGGCATCAAGGACTACAACATCCTGACCAGGATCACCCAAGGC
GCGCCGGGCGGCGACAAGACCCACACCTGCCCCCCCTGCCCAGCTCCAGAACTGCTGGGAGGGCCTTCCG
TGTTCCTGTTCCCCCCCAAGCCCAAGGACACCCTGATGATCAGCAGGACCCCCGAGGTGACCTGCGTGGT
GGTGGCCGTGTCCCACGAGGACCCAGAGGTGAAGTTCAACTGGTACGTGGACGGCGTGGAGGTGCACAAC
GCCAAGACCAAGCCCAGAGAGGAGCAGTACAACAGCACCTACAGGGTGGTGTCCGTGCTGACCGTGCTGC
ACCAGGACTGGCTGAACGGCAAAGAATACAAGTGCAAAGTCTCCAACAAGGCCCTGGCTGCCCCAATCGA
AAAGACAATCAGCAAGGCCAAGGGCCAGCCACGGGAGCCCCAGGTGTACACCCTGCCCCCCAGCCGGGAG
GAGATGACCAAGAACCAGGTGTCCCTGACCTGTCTGGTGAAGGGCTTCTACCCCAGCGATATCGCCGTGG
AGTGGGAGAGCAACGGCCAGCCCGAGAACAACTACAAGACCACCCCCCCAGTGCTGGACAGCGACGGCAG
CTTCTTCCTGTACAGCAAGCTGACCGTGGACAAGTCCAGGTGGCAGCAGGGCAACGTGTTCAGCTGCAGC
GTGATGCACGAGGCCCTGCACAACCACTACACCCAGAAGTCCCTGAGCCTGAGCCCCGGCGGCAGCGGTC
TTAATGATATTTTCGAGGCTCAGAAGATTGAGTGGCATGAACACCACCACCATCACCACTAAGGCCGGCC
TGTAGTCACTGGCACAACGCGTTACCCGGTAAGCCAATCGGGTATACACGGTCGTCATACTGCAGACAGG
GTTCTTCTACTTTGCAAGATAGTCTTGAGTAGTAAAATAAATAGATAGAGAAAATCAGCCTCGACTGTGC
CTTCTAGTTGCCAGCCATCTGTTGTTTGCCCCTCCCCCGTGCCTTCCTTGACCCTGGAAGGTGCCACTCC
CACTGTCCTTTCCTAATAAAATGAGGAAATTGCATCACAACACTCAACCCTATCTCGGTCTATTCTTTTG
ATTTATAAGGGATTTTGCCGATTTCGGCCTATTGGTTAAAAAATGAGCTGATTTAACAAAAATTTAACGC
GAATTAATTCTGTGGAATGTGTGTCAGTTAGGGTGTGGAAAGTCCCCAGGCTCCCCAGCAGGCAGAAGTA
TGCAAAGCATGCATCTCAATTAGTCAGCAACCAGGTGTGGAAAGTCCCCAGGCTCCCCAGCAGGCAGAAG
TATGCAAAGCATGCATCTCAATTAGTCAGCAACCATAGTCCCGCCCCTAACTCCGCCCATCCCGCCCCTA
ACTCCGCCCAGTTCCGCCCATTCTCCGCCCCATGGCTGACTAATTTTTTTTATTTATGCAGAGGCCGAGG
CCGCCTCTGCCTCTGAGCTATTCCAGAAGTAGTGAGGAGGCTTTTTTGGAGGCCTAGGCTTTTGCAAAAA
GCTCCCGGGAGCTTGTATATCCATTTTCGGATCTGATCAGCACGTGTTGACAATTAATCATCGGCATAGT
ATATCGGCATAGTATAATACGACAAGGTGAGGAACTAAACCATGACCGAGTACAAGCCCACGGTGCGCCT
CGCCACCCGCGACGACGTCCCCAGGGCCGTACGCACCCTCGCCGCCGCGTTCGCCGACTACCCCGCCACG
CGCCACACCGTCGATCCGGACCGCCACATCGAGCGGGTCACCGAGCTGCAAGAACTCTTCCTCACGCGCG
TCGGGCTCGACATCGGCAAGGTGTGGGTCGCGGACGACGGCGCCGCGGTGGCGGTCTGGACCACGCCGGA
GAGCGTCGAAGCGGGGGCGGTGTTCGCCGAGATCGGCCCGCGCATGGCCGAGTTGAGCGGTTCCCGGCTG
GCCGCGCAGCAACAGATGGAAGGCCTCCTGGCGCCGCACCGGCCCAAGGAGCCCGCGTGGTTCCTGGCCA
CCGTCGGCGTCTCGCCCGACCACCAGGGCAAGGGTCTGGGCAGCGCCGTCGTGCTCCCCGGAGTGGAGGC
GGCCGAGCGCGCCGGGGTGCCCGCCTTCCTGGAGACATCCGCGCCCCGCAACCTCCCCTTCTACGAGCGG
CTCGGCTTCACCGTCACCGCCGACGTCGAGGTGCCCGAAGGACCGCGCACCTGGTGCATGACCCGCAAGC
CCGGTGCCTGACACGTGCTACGAGATTTCGATTCCACCGCCGCCTTCTATGAAAGGTTGGGCTTCGGAAT
CGTTTTCCGGGACGCCGGCTGGATGATCCTCCAGCGCGGGGATCTCATGCTGGAGTTCTTCGCCCACCCC
AACTTGTTTATTGCAGCTTATAATGGTTACAAATAAAGCAATAGCATCACAAATTTCACAAATAAAGCAT
TTTTTTCACTGCATTCTAGTTGTGGTTTGTCCAAACTCATCAATGTATCTTATCATGTCTGTATACCGTC
GACCTCTAGCTAGAGCTTGGCGTAATCATGGTCATTACCAATGCTTAATCAGTGAGGCACCTATCTCAGC
GATCTGTCTATTTCGTTCATCCATAGTTGCCTGACTCCCCGTCGTGTAGATAACTACGATACGGGAGGGC
TTACCATCTGGCCCCAGCGCTGCGATGATACCGCGAGAACCACGCTCACCGGCTCCGGATTTATCAGCAA
TAAACCAGCCAGCCGGAAGGGCCGAGCGCAGAAGTGGTCCTGCAACTTTATCCGCCTCCATCCAGTCTAT
TAATTGTTGCCGGGAAGCTAGAGTAAGTAGTTCGCCAGTTAATAGTTTGCGCAACGTTGTTGCCATCGCT
ACAGGCATCGTGGTGTCACGCTCGTCGTTTGGTATGGCTTCATTCAGCTCCGGTTCCCAACGATCAAGGC
GAGTTACATGATCCCCCATGTTGTGCAAAAAAGCGGTTAGCTCCTTCGGTCCTCCGATCGTTGTCAGAAG
TAAGTTGGCCGCAGTGTTATCACTCATGGTTATGGCAGCACTGCATAATTCTCTTACTGTCATGCCATCC
GTAAGATGCTTTTCTGTGACTGGTGAGTACTCAACCAAGTCATTCTGAGAATAGTGTATGCGGCGACCGA
GTTGCTCTTGCCCGGCGTCAATACGGGATAATACCGCGCCACATAGCAGAACTTTAAAAGTGCTCATCAT
TGGAAAACGTTCTTCGGGGCGAAAACTCTCAAGGATCTTACCGCTGTTGAGATCCAGTTCGATGTAACCC
ACTCGTGCACCCAACTGATCTTCAGCATCTTTTACTTTCACCAGCGTTTCTGGGTGAGCAAAAACAGGAA
GGCAAAATGCCGCAAAAAAGGGAATAAGGGCGACACGGAAATGTTGAATACTCATATTCTTCCTT
