>Addgene plasmid #156845 | pD649-HAsp-ADGRL4-Fc(DAPA)-AviTag-6xHis | depositor partial sequence | sequence record 302800 | insert (extracellular domain)
CAGAATTGCACCAAGACACCCTGTCTGCCCAACGCCAAGTGCGAGATCAGAAACGGCATCGAGGCCTGCT
ACTGCAACATGGGCTTTAGCGGCAACGGCGTGACCATCTGCGAGGACGATAACGAGTGCGGCAATCTGAC
CCAGAGCTGCGGCGAGAATGCCAACTGCACAAATACCGAGGGCAGCTACTACTGTATGTGCGTGCCCGGC
TTCAGAAGCAGCAGCAACCAGGACCGGTTCATCACCAACGATGGCACCGTGTGCATCGAGAACGTGAACG
CCAACTGCCACCTGGACAACGTGTGTATCGCCGCCAACATCAACAAGACCCTGACCAAGATCCGGTCCAT
CAAAGAACCCGTGGCTCTGCTGCAAGAGGTGTACAGAAACTCCGTGACCGATCTGAGCCCCACCGACATC
ATCACCTACATCGAGATCCTGGCCGAGAGCAGCAGCCTGCTGGGCTACAAGAACAACACCATCAGCGCCA
AGGATACCCTGAGCAACAGCACCCTGACCGAGTTCGTGAAAACCGTGAACAACTTCGTGCAGCGGGACAC
CTTCGTCGTGTGGGATAAGCTGAGCGTGAACCACAGACGGACCCACCTGACAAAGCTGATGCACACCGTG
GAACAGGCCACACTGAGAATCAGCCAGAGCTTCCAGAAAACCACCGAGTTTGACACCAACTCCACCGATA
TCGCCCTGAAGGTGTTCTTCTTCGACTCCTACAACATGAAGCACATTCACCCGCACATGAACATGGACGG
CGACTACATCAACATCTTCCCCAAGCGGAAGGCCGCCTACGACAGCAATGGAAATGTGGCCGTGGCCTTC
GTGTACTACAAGAGCATCGGCCCTCTGCTGAGCAGCTCCGACAACTTCCTGCTGAAGCCCCAGAACTACG
ACAACAGCGAGGAAGAGGAACGGGTCATCAGCAGCGTGATCAGCGTGTCCATGAGCAGCAATCCTCCAAC
ACTGTACGAGCTGGAAAAGATCACCTTCACACTGAGCCACCGGAAAGTGACCGACCGGTACAGATCCCTG
TGCGCCTTCTGGAACTACAGCCCCGACACCATGAATGGCAGCTGGTCTAGCGAGGGCTGCGAGCTGACAT
ACAGCAACGAGACACACACCAGCTGCAGATGCAACCACCTGACTCACTTCGCCATCCTGATGAGCAGCGG
CCCTAGCATCGGCATCAAGGACTACAACATCCTGACCAGGATCACCCAA
